Addgene plasmid #55673: RASL10B
Purpose: expression of mouse RASL10B
Depositing lab: Julian Downward. Depositing organization: Cancer Research UK. Publication: RAS and RHO families of GTPases directly regulate distinct phosphoinositide 3-kinase isoforms. Fritsch R, de Krijger I, Fritsch K, George R, Reason B, Kumar MS, Diefenbacher M, Stamp G, Downward J. Cell. 2013 May 23;153(5):1050-63. doi: 10.1016/j.cell.2013.04.031. PubMed 23706742.
Backbone
  Vector backbone: pGEX2T
  Backbone manufacturer: GE Healthcare Life Sciences
  Backbone size w/o insert (bp): 4948
  Vector type: Bacterial Expression
Growth in bacteria
  Bacterial resistance: Ampicillin, 100 μg/mL
  Growth temperature: 37°C
  Growth strain: BL21 codon plus ril de3
  Copy number: High Copy
Gene/Insert
  Gene/Insert name: RASL10B
  Species: M. musculus (mouse)
  Entrez Gene: Rasl10b (a.k.a. RP23-249K18.1, B230331P10Rik, Gm729, VTS58635)
  Promoter: lac
  Cloning method: Restriction Enzyme; 5′ cloning site BamHI (not destroyed); 3′ cloning site EcoRI (not destroyed)
  Sequencing primers: 5′ lac promoter; 3′ GST-R
Terms and licenses: Academic/Nonprofit Terms; Industry Terms: Not Available to Industry
How to cite: RASL10B was a gift from Julian Downward (Addgene plasmid # 55673 ; http://n2t.net/addgene:55673 ; RRID:Addgene_55673)
