[The description below was written by a language model from this plasmid's Addgene catalogue record.]
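Description:
RASL10B is a bacterial expression plasmid built on the pGEX2T backbone (about 4.9 kb without the insert) and carries the mouse Rasl10b coding sequence, which encodes a RAS-like small GTPase family member. The insert was placed between the BamHI and EcoRI sites of the vector's cloning region, and both sites remain intact, so the fragment can be excised or exchanged. The plasmid is maintained at high copy number in E. coli under ampicillin selection. The record names a BL21-derived, codon-supplemented expression strain as the host, which suits production of a mammalian protein whose codon usage differs from that of bacteria.

The record lists the promoter as lac. pGEX-series vectors generally use an IPTG-inducible lac-type hybrid promoter together with a plasmid-borne lac repressor gene to keep expression off until induction. These vectors also place a glutathione S-transferase (GST) coding sequence upstream of the cloning site, followed in pGEX2T by a thrombin cleavage site. An in-frame BamHI/EcoRI insert is therefore expected to be made as an N-terminal GST fusion that can be captured on glutathione resin and optionally cleaved from the tag. The catalogue entry does not explicitly list a tag or fusion, and no feature table is provided, so this arrangement is inferred from the backbone rather than confirmed for this clone.

The stated purpose is simply expression of mouse RASL10B. The associated publication concerns direct regulation of phosphoinositide 3-kinase isoforms by RAS and RHO family GTPases, which suggests the plasmid was used to produce recombinant GTPase for biochemical interaction or activity studies.
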