>Addgene plasmid #55673 | RASL10B | depositor partial sequence | sequence record 86213 | RASL10B
ATGGTCTCCACCTACCGGGTGGCCGTGCTGGGGGCTCGAGGTGTGGGCAAGAGTGCCATCGTGCGCCAAT
TCTTATACAACGAGTTCAGCGAGGTCTGTGTGCCCACCACCACCCGCCGCCTCTACCTGCCTGCTGTGGT
CATGAATGGCCATGTGCACGACCTGCAGATCCTGGACTTCCCACCCATCAGCGCCTTCCCTGTCAACACA
CTGCAGGAGTGGGCAGATGCCTGCTGCAGGGGACTCCGAAGCGTCCACGCCTACATCCTGGTCTATGACA
TCTGCTGCTTTGACAGCTTTGAGTACGTCAAGACTATCCGTCAGCAGATCCTGGAGACGAGGGTGATCGG
CACCTCGGAGACGCCCATCATCATCGTGGGCAACAAGCGCGACCTGCAACGCGGACGCGTGATTCCACGC
TGGAACGTGTCGCACTTGGTGCGCAAGACCTGGAAGTGCGGCTACGTGGAGTGCTCGGCCAAGTACAACT
GGCACATCCTGCTGCTCTTCAGCGAGCTGCTCAAGAGTGTGGGCTGCGCCCGCTGCAAACACGTGCACGC
TGCCCTGCGCTTCCAGGGAGCGCTGCGCCGCAACCGCTGCGCCATCATGTGA
