>Addgene plasmid #55673 | RASL10B | depositor partial sequence | sequence record 86214 | pGEX2T backbone
ACGTTATCGACTGCACGGTGCACCAATGCTTCTGGCGTCAGGCAGCCATCGGAAGCTGTGGTATGGCTGT
GCAGGTCGTAAATCACTGCATAATTCGTGTCGCTCAAGGCGCACTCCCGTTCTGGATAATGTTTTTTGCG
CCGACATCATAACGGTTCTGGCAAATATTCTGAAATGAGCTGTTGACAATTAATCATCGGCTCGTATAAT
GTGTGGAATTGTGAGCGGATAACAATTTCACACAGGAAACAGTATTCATGTCCCCTATACTAGGTTATTG
GAAAATTAAGGGCCTTGTGCAACCCACTCGACTTCTTTTGGAATATCTTGAAGAAAAATATGAAGAGCAT
TTGTATGAGCGCGATGAAGGTGATAAATGGCGAAACAAAAAGTTTGAATTGGGTTTGGAGTTTCCCAATC
TTCCTTATTATATTGATGGTGATGTTAAATTAACACAGTCTATGGCCATCATACGTTATATAGCTGACAA
GCACAACATGTTGGGTGGTTGTCCAAAAGAGCGTGCAGAGATTTCAATGCTTGAAGGAGCGGTTTTGGAT
ATTAGATACGGTGTTTCGAGAATTGCATATAGTAAAGACTTTGAAACTCTCAAAGTTGATTTTCTTAGCA
AGCTACCTGAAATGCTGAAAATGTTCGAAGATCGTTTATGTCATAAAACATATTTAAATGGTGATCATGT
AACCCATCCTGACTTCATGTTGTATGACGCTCTTGATGTTGTTTTATACATGGACCCAATGTGCCTGGAT
GCGTTCCCAAAATTAGTTTGTTTTAAAAAACGTATTGAAGCTATCCCACAAATTGATAAGTACTTGAAAT
CCAGCAAGTATATAGCATGGCCTTTGCAGGGCTGGCAAGCCACGTTTGGTGGTGGCGACCATCCTCCAAA
ATCGGATCTGGTTCCGCGTGGATCCCCGGGAATTCATCGTGACTGACTGACGATCTGCCTCGCGCGTTTC
GGTGATGACGGTGAAAACCTCTGACACATGCAGCTCCCGGAGACGGTCACAGCTTGTCTGTAAGCGGATG
CCGGGAGCAGACAAGCCCGTCAGGGCGCGTCAGCGGGTGTTGGCGGGTGTCGGGGCGCAGCCATGACCCA
GTCACGTAGCGATAGCGGAGTGTATAATTCTTGAAGACGAAAGGGCCTCGTGATACGCCTATTTTTATAG
GTTAATGTCATGATAATAATGGTTTCTTAGACGTCAGGTGGCACTTTTCGGGGAAATGTGCGCGGAACCC
CTATTTGTTTATTTTTCTAAATACATTCAAATATGTATCCGCTCATGAGACAATAACCCTGATAAATGCT
TCAATAATATTGAAAAAGGAAGAGTATGAGTATTCAACATTTCCGTGTCGCCCTTATTCCCTTTTTTGCG
GCATTTTGCCTTCCTGTTTTTGCTCACCCAGAAACGCTGGTGAAAGTAAAAGATGCTGAAGATCAGTTGG
GTGCACGAGTGGGTTACATCGAACTGGATCTCAACAGCGGTAAGATCCTTGAGAGTTTTCGCCCCGAAGA
ACGTTTTCCAATGATGAGCACTTTTAAAGTTCTGCTATGTGGCGCGGTATTATCCCGTGTTGACGCCGGG
CAAGAGCAACTCGGTCGCCGCATACACTATTCTCAGAATGACTTGGTTGAGTACTCACCAGTCACAGAAA
AGCATCTTACGGATGGCATGACAGTAAGAGAATTATGCAGTGCTGCCATAACCATGAGTGATAACACTGC
GGCCAACTTACTTCTGACAACGATCGGAGGACCGAAGGAGCTAACCGCTTTTTTGCACAACATGGGGGAT
CATGTAACTCGCCTTGATCGTTGGGAACCGGAGCTGAATGAAGCCATACCAAACGACGAGCGTGACACCA
CGATGCCTGCAGCAATGGCAACAACGTTGCGCAAACTATTAACTGGCGAACTACTTACTCTAGCTTCCCG
GCAACAATTAATAGACTGGATGGAGGCGGATAAAGTTGCAGGACCACTTCTGCGCTCGGCCCTTCCGGCT
GGCTGGTTTATTGCTGATAAATCTGGAGCCGGTGAGCGTGGGTCTCGCGGTATCATTGCAGCACTGGGGC
CAGATGGTAAGCCCTCCCGTATCGTAGTTATCTACACGACGGGGAGTCAGGCAACTATGGATGAACGAAA
TAGACAGATCGCTGAGATAGGTGCCTCACTGATTAAGCATTGGTAACTGTCAGACCAAGTTTACTCATAT
ATACTTTAGATTGATTTAAAACTTCATTTTTAATTTAAAAGGATCTAGGTGAAGATCCTTTTTGATAATC
TCATGACCAAAATCCCTTAACGTGAGTTTTCGTTCCACTGAGCGTCAGACCCCGTAGAAAAGATCAAAGG
ATCTTCTTGAGATCCTTTTTTTCTGCGCGTAATCTGCTGCTTGCAAACAAAAAAACCACCGCTACCAGCG
GTGGTTTGTTTGCCGGATCAAGAGCTACCAACTCTTTTTCCGAAGGTAACTGGCTTCAGCAGAGCGCAGA
TACCAAATACTGTCCTTCTAGTGTAGCCGTAGTTAGGCCACCACTTCAAGAACTCTGTAGCACCGCCTAC
ATACCTCGCTCTGCTAATCCTGTTACCAGTGGCTGCTGCCAGTGGCGATAAGTCGTGTCTTACCGGGTTG
GACTCAAGACGATAGTTACCGGATAAGGCGCAGCGGTCGGGCTGAACGGGGGGTTCGTGCACACAGCCCA
GCTTGGAGCGAACGACCTACACCGAACTGAGATACCTACAGCGTGAGCTATGAGAAAGCGCCACGCTTCC
CGAAGGGAGAAAGGCGGACAGGTATCCGGTAAGCGGCAGGGTCGGAACAGGAGAGCGCACGAGGGAGCTT
CCAGGGGGAAACGCCTGGTATCTTTATAGTCCTGTCGGGTTTCGCCACCTCTGACTTGAGCGTCGATTTT
TGTGATGCTCGTCAGGGGGGCGGAGCCTATGGAAAAACGCCAGCAACGCGGCCTTTTTACGGTTCCTGGC
CTTTTGCTGGCCTTTTGCTCACATGTTCTTTCCTGCGTTATCCCCTGATTCTGTGGATAACCGTATTACC
GCCTTTGAGTGAGCTGATACCGCTCGCCGCAGCCGAACGACCGAGCGCAGCGAGTCAGTGAGCGAGGAAG
CGGAAGAGCGCCTGATGCGGTATTTTCTCCTTACGCATCTGTGCGGTATTTCACACCGCATAAATTCCGA
CACCATCGAATGGTGCAAAACCTTTCGCGGTATGGCATGATAGCGCCCGGAAGAGAGTCAATTCAGGGTG
GTGAATGTGAAACCAGTAACGTTATACGATGTCGCAGAGTATGCCGGTGTCTCTTATCAGACCGTTTCCC
GCGTGGTGAACCAGGCCAGCCACGTTTCTGCGAAAACGCGGGAAAAAGTGGAAGCGGCGATGGCGGAGCT
GAATTACATTCCCAACCGCGTGGCACAACAACTGGCGGGCAAACAGTCGTTGCTGATTGGCGTTGCCACC
TCCAGTCTGGCCCTGCACGCGCCGTCGCAAATTGTCGCGGCGATTAAATCTCGCGCCGATCAACTGGGTG
CCAGCGTGGTGGTGTCGATGGTAGAACGAAGCGGCGTCGAAGCCTGTAAAGCGGCGGTGCACAATCTTCT
CGCGCAACGCGTCAGTGGGCTGATCATTAACTATCCGCTGGATGACCAGGATGCCATTGCTGTGGAAGCT
GCCTGCACTAATGTTCCGGCGTTATTTCTTGATGTCTCTGACCAGACACCCATCAACAGTATTATTTTCT
CCCATGAAGACGGTACGCGACTGGGCGTGGAGCATCTGGTCGCATTGGGTCACCAGCAAATCGCGCTGTT
AGCGGGCCCATTAAGTTCTGTCTCGGCGCGTCTGCGTCTGGCTGGCTGGCATAAATATCTCACTCGCAAT
CAAATTCAGCCGATAGCGGAACGGGAAGGCGACTGGAGTGCCATGTCCGGTTTTCAACAAACCATGCAAA
TGCTGAATGAGGGCATCGTTCCCACTGCGATGCTGGTTGCCAACGATCAGATGGCGCTGGGCGCAATGCG
CGCCATTACCGAGTCCGGGCTGCGCGTTGGTGCGGATATCTCGGTAGTGGGATACGACGATACCGAAGAC
AGCTCATGTTATATCCCGCCGTTAACCACCATCAAACAGGATTTTCGCCTGCTGGGGCAAACCAGCGTGG
ACCGCTTGCTGCAACTCTCTCAGGGCCAGGCGGTGAAGGGCAATCAGCTGTTGCCCGTCTCACTGGTGAA
AAGAAAAACCACCCTGGCGCCCAATACGCAAACCGCCTCTCCCCGCGCGTTGGCCGATTCATTAATGCAG
CTGGCACGACAGGTTTCCCGACTGGAAAGCGGGCAGTGAGCGCAACGCAATTAATGTGAGTTAGCTCACT
CATTAGGCACCCCAGGCTTTACACTTTATGCTTCCGGCTCGTATGTTGTGTGGAATTGTGAGCGGATAAC
AATTTCACACAGGAAACAGCTATGACCATGATTACGGATTCACTGGCCGTCGTTTTACAACGTCGTGACT
GGGAAAACCCTGGCGTTACCCAACTTAATCGCCTTGCAGCACATCCCCCTTTCGCCAGCTGGCGTAATAG
CGAAGAGGCCCGCACCGATCGCCCTTCCCAACAGTTGCGCAGCCTGAATGGCGAATGGCGCTTTGCCTGG
TTTCCGGCACCAGAAGCGGTGCCGGAAAGCTGGCTGGAGTGCGATCTTCCTGAGGCCGATACTGTCGTCG
TCCCCTCAAACTGGCAGATGCACGGTTACGATGCGCCCATCTACACCAACGTAACCTATCCCATTACGGT
CAATCCGCCGTTTGTTCCCACGGAGAATCCGACGGGTTGTTACTCGCTCACATTTAATGTTGATGAAAGC
TGGCTACAGGAAGGCCAGACGCGAATTATTTTTGATGGCGTTGGAATT
