>Addgene plasmid #55673 | RASL10B | addgene partial sequence | sequence record 92838 | pGEX5 5'-GGGCTGGCAAGCCACGTTTGGTG-3'
ATCCGTCTCCACCTACCGGGTGGCCGTGCTGGGGGCTCGAGGTGTGGGCAAGAGTGCCATCGTGCGCCAA
TTCTTATACAACGAGTTCAGCGAGGTCTGTGTGCCCACCACCACCCGCCGCCTCTACCTGCCTGCTGTGG
TCATGAATGGCCATGTGCACGACCTGCAGATCCTGGACTTCCCACCCATCAGCGCCTTCCCTGTCAACAC
ACTGCAGGAGTGGGCAGATGCCTGCTGCAGGGGACTCCGAAGCGTCCACGCCTACATCCTGGTCTATGAC
ATCTGCTGCTTTGACAGCTTTGAGTACGTCAAGACTATCCGTCAGCAGATCCTGGAGACGAGGGTGATCG
GCACCTCGGAGACGCCCATCATCATCGTGGGCAACAAGCGCGACCTGCAACGCGGACGCGTGATTCCACG
CTGGAACGTGTCGCACTTGGTGCGCAAGACCTGGAAGTGCGGCTACGTGGAGTGCTCGGCCAAGTACAAC
TGGCACATCCTGCTGCTCTTCAGCGAGCTGCTCAAGAGTGTGGGCTGCGCCCGCTGCAAACACGTGCACG
CTGCCCTGCGCTTCCAGGGAGCGCTGCGCCGCAACCGCTGCGCCATCATGTGAGAATTCATCGTGACTGA
CTGACGATCTGCCTCGCGCGTTTCGGTGATGACGGTGAAAACCTCTGACACATGCAGCTCCCGGAGACGG
TCACAGCTTGTCTGTAAGCGGATGCCGGGAGCAGACAAGCCCGTCAGGGCGCGTCAGCGGGTGTTGGCGG
GTGTCGGGGCGCAGCCCATGACCCAGTCACGTAGCGATAGCGGA
