>Addgene plasmid #55673 | RASL10B | addgene partial sequence | sequence record 92852 | pGEX3 5'-CCGGGAGCTGCATGTGTCAGAGG-3'
GGCGCAGCGCTCCCTGGAAGCGCAGGGCAGCGTGCACGTGTTTGCAGCGGGCGCAGCCCACACTCTTGAG
CAGCTCGCTGAAGAGCAGCAGGATGTGCCAGTTGTACTTGGCCGAGCACTCCACGTAGCCGCACTTCCAG
GTCTTGCGCACCAAGTGCGACACGTTCCAGCGTGGAATCACGCGTCCGCGTTGCAGGTCGCGCTTGTTGC
CCACGATGATGATGGGCGTCTCCGAGGTGCCGATCACCCTCGTCTCCAGGATCTGCTGACGGATAGTCTT
GACGTACTCAAAGCTGTCAAAGCAGCAGATGTCATAGACCAGGATGTAGGCGTGGACGCTTCGGAGTCCC
CTGCAGCAGGCATCTGCCCACTCCTGCAGTGTGTTGACAGGGAAGGCGCTGATGGGTGGGAAGTCCAGGA
TCTGCAGGTCGTGCACATGGCCATTCATGACCACAGCAGGCAGGTAGAGGCGGCGGGTGGTGGTGGGCAC
ACAGACCTCGCTGAACTCGTTGTATAAGAATTGGCGCACGATGGCACTCTTGCCCACACCTCGAGCCCCC
AGCACGGCCACCCGGTAGGTGGAGACGGATCCACGCGGAACCAGATCCGATTTTGGAGGATGGTCGCCAC
CACCAAACGTGGCTTGCCAGCCCTGCAAAGGCCATGCTATATACTTGCTGGATTTCAAGTACTTATCAAT
TTGT
